>Addgene plasmid #107631 | Ddo_porcupine-1 | addgene full sequence | sequence record 208802 | Addgene NGS Result
GTCCTGCCCGCCACCCTCCGGGCCGTTGCTTCACAACGTTCAAATCCGCTCCCGGCGGATTTGTCCTACT
CAGGAGAGCGTTCACCGACAAACAACAGATAAAACGAAAGGCCCAGTCTTCCGACTGAGCCTTTCGTTTT
ATTTGATGCCTGGCAGTTCCCTACTCTCGCGTTAACGCTAGCATGGATGTTTTCCCAGTCACGACGTTGT
AAAACGACGGCCAGTCTTAAGCAAAAAACCCCTCAAGACCCGTTTAGAGGCCCCAAGGGGTTATGCTAGG
AAGTAATACGACTCACTATAGGGAGACCGGCAGATCTGATATCATCGATGAATTCGAGCTCCACCGCGGT
GGCGGCCGCTCTAGAACTAGTGGATCCACCGGTTCCATGGCTAGCGGCATTACCATCCCGCGATGTCAGA
ATTCTATGGCGGATCAACGATTCTTGCCCCATTGACGAATATTGTCGGCATTCCGGTCGATCAAATAAAT
TTTATCGTTTGTAGTTTATTGTCAATTGGTCTCGGACAATTGATGCGTCATAAATTTCCGCCTCATAAAT
TATCAGGGAATACTCGAGGGTTAATTGAAACGTTTTTTGGAATTTTAATCGTTCTATTTTGTTTCGGTTA
TCAGGTAAAATATTTGTTACTCCAATCGACCGTCTCGTATGTATTATTAATGGTTTTCCCGTCAAGAATT
GCAGCCCATCTTGTCACTTACTGGTGTTTAGGGTTCATGTCAGTCGTTCATTTATACCGAATGCACTATG
ATTACGGTGGTTACACACTCGACATTTCGGGACCGGTGATGATTCAAACACAGAAACTGACGAGTCTTGC
ATTTAATTTACTCGACGGACATCGATTAAACGAAGGACAAAAATTACAACAGAAAAACCACGAATCACAC
GCCGTTCGAAAACTCCCCGACGCCGTTAAGTTTTTCGGTTATACGTTCTATTTCCACGGAATATTAGCCG
GTCCGTTTGTGTTTTATAATGAGTACAAAGAATACATTGTTGGTTACGACAAGAAATGGATTCCATGCGC
CAAGAAACAATTGTCGGCGGCGTTATGTTTATCGGTGATTCACGGAGTTCTGACGGCATATGTCGCCCCA
CAATTTCCATATATTTTCGTTTGTAGTACCGATTATCAACGAATGCATATGACCCGACGTATTATGTTTA
CGATGATTTCCTTTTTTCTAGTGAGACAGAAATACTATTTTGCCTGGTCGATTGTTGAAGCCGGTGCGTT
AAGTTCCGGTTTGGGATTCGGAGGAAAAAACGAGAACGGAGAAAATGATTGGTCTAAGGTGAAAAATTAC
GATTTTATGGCAATTGAACGCGGTAATAGCTTGAAAGTATTAGTCGACGGTTGGAACATTTCAACGACGA
GATGGTTGAGAGAGTTGATTTACGAACGGGCTCCGTTGTTTTGTCGGACGATTTTAGTGTTTGCGACCAG
TGCATTTTGGCATGGATTCTATCCTGGTTATTATATGATGTTTTTAACGTTCTTTCTCTTTACGTTTTGC
GCTCGGACCGTTCGGAAACATATTCGACCGTTGTTTTTAGTTAGCCCGATCAATCTTCCGGGTAGAATTG
GCCGGGCCCGGTACCCAATTCGCCCTATAGTGAGTCGTATTACTTCCACATAACCCCTTGGGGCCTCTAA
ACGGGTCTTGAGGGGTTTTTTGAGGATCCCCTATAGTGAGTCGTATTACATGGTCATAGCTGTTTCCTGG
CAGCTCTGGCCCGTGTCTCAAAATCTCTGATGTTACATTGCACAAGATAAAAATATATCATCATGAACAA
TAAAACTGTCTGCTTACATAAACAGTAATACAAGGGGTGTTATGAGCCATATTCAACGGGAAACGTCGAG
GCCGCGATTAAATTCCAACATGGATGCTGATTTATATGGGTATAAATGGGCTCGCGATAATGTCGGGCAA
TCAGGTGCGACAATCTATCGCTTGTATGGGAAGCCCGATGCGCCAGAGTTGTTTCTGAAACATGGCAAAG
GTAGCGTTGCCAATGATGTTACAGATGAGATGGTCAGACTAAACTGGCTGACGGAATTTATGCCTCTTCC
GACCATCAAGCATTTTATCCGTACTCCTGATGATGCATGGTTACTCACCACTGCGATCCCCGGAAAAACA
GCATTCCAGGTATTAGAAGAATATCCTGATTCAGGTGAAAATATTGTTGATGCGCTGGCAGTGTTCCTGC
GCCGGTTGCATTCGATTCCTGTTTGTAATTGTCCTTTTAACAGCGATCGCGTATTTCGTCTCGCTCAGGC
GCAATCACGAATGAATAACGGTTTGGTTGATGCGAGTGATTTTGATGACGAGCGTAATGGCTGGCCTGTT
GAACAAGTCTGGAAAGAAATGCATAAACTTTTGCCATTCTCACCGGATTCAGTCGTCACTCATGGTGATT
TCTCACTTGATAACCTTATTTTTGACGAGGGGAAATTAATAGGTTGTATTGATGTTGGACGAGTCGGAAT
CGCAGACCGATACCAGGATCTTGCCATCCTATGGAACTGCCTCGGTGAGTTTTCTCCTTCATTACAGAAA
CGGCTTTTTCAAAAATATGGTATTGATAATCCTGATATGAATAAATTGCAGTTTCATTTGATGCTCGATG
AGTTTTTCTAATCAGAATTGGTTAATTGGTTGTAACACTGGCAGAGCATTACGCTGACTTGACGGGACGG
CGCAAGCTCATGACCAAAATCCCTTAACGTGAGTTACGCGTCGTTCCACTGAGCGTCAGACCCCGTAGAA
AAGATCAAAGGATCTTCTTGAGATCCTTTTTTTCTGCGCGTAATCTGCTGCTTGCAAACAAAAAAACCAC
CGCTACCAGCGGTGGTTTGTTTGCCGGATCAAGAGCTACCAACTCTTTTTCCGAAGGTAACTGGCTTCAG
CAGAGCGCAGATACCAAATACTGTTCTTCTAGTGTAGCCGTAGTTAGGCCACCACTTCAAGAACTCTGTA
GCACCGCCTACATACCTCGCTCTGCTAATCCTGTTACCAGTGGCTGCTGCCAGTGGCGATAAGTCGTGTC
TTACCGGGTTGGACTCAAGACGATAGTTACCGGATAAGGCGCAGCGGTCGGGCTGAACGGGGGGTTCGTG
CACACAGCCCAGCTTGGAGCGAACGACCTACACCGAACTGAGATACCTACAGCGTGAGCTATGAGAAAGC
GCCACGCTTCCCGAAGGGAGAAAGGCGGACAGGTATCCGGTAAGCGGCAGGGTCGGAACAGGAGAGCGCA
CGAGGGAGCTTCCAGGGGGAAACGCCTGGTATCTTTATAGTCCTGTCGGGTTTCGCCACCTCTGACTTGA
GCGTCGATTTTTGTGATGCTCGTCAGGGGGGCGGAGCCTATGGAAAAACGCCAGCAACGCGGCCTTTTTA
CGGTTCCTGGCCTTTTGCTGGCCTTTTGCTCACATGTTCTTTCCTGCGTTATCCCCTGATTCTGTGGATA
ACCGTATTACCGCCTTTGAGTGAGCTGATACCGCTCGCCGCAGCCGAACGACCGAGCGCAGCGAGTCAGT
GAGCGAGGAAGCGGAAGAGCGCCCAATACGCAAACCGCCTCTCCCCGCGCGTTGGCCGATTCATTAATGC
AGCTGGCACGACAGGTTTCCCGACTGGAAAGCGGGCAGTGAGCGCAACGCAATTAATACGCGTACCGCTA
GCCAGGAAGAGTTTGTAGAAACGCAAAAAGGCCATCCGTCAGGATGGCCTTCTGCTTAGTTTGATGCCTG
GCAGTTTATGGCGGGC
Features (pLannotate 1.2.2; 12 found; start..end, strand, type, name):
     99..142     +  terminator     rrnB T1 terminator: Escherichia coli rrnB; transcription terminator T1 from the E. coli rrnB gene
    189..225     -  CDS            lacZα (fragment): LacZα fragment of β-galactosidase; lacZ fragment
    232..279     -  terminator     T7 terminator: transcription terminator for bacteriophage T7 RNA polymerase
    284..302     +  promoter       T7 promoter: promoter for bacteriophage T7 RNA polymerase
    336..382     +  misc_feature   MCS (fragment): pBluescript multiple cloning site
   1634..1652    -  promoter       T7 promoter: promoter for bacteriophage T7 RNA polymerase
   1659..1702    +  terminator     T7 terminator (fragment): transcription terminator for bacteriophage T7 RNA polymerase
   1710..1728    -  promoter       T7 promoter: promoter for bacteriophage T7 RNA polymerase
   1862..2671    +  CDS            KanR: aminoglycoside phosphotransferase; aph(3')-Ia; confers resistance to kanamycin in bacteria or G418 (Geneticin®) in eukaryotes
   2818..3406    +  rep_origin     ori: high-copy-number ColE1/pMB1/pBR322/pUC origin of replication
   3589..3681    +  CDS            lacI (fragment): lac repressor; lacI; The lac repressor binds to the lac operator to inhibit transcription in E. coli. This inhibition can be relieved by adding lactose or isopropyl-β-D-thiogalactopyranoside (IPTG).
   3736..3763    -  terminator     rrnB T2 terminator: transcription terminator T2 from the E. coli rrnB gene
