[The description below was written by a language model from this plasmid's Addgene catalogue record and pLannotate feature annotations shown in this document.]
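Description:
Ddo_porcupine-1 is a small bacterial plasmid built on the pPR-T4P backbone and intended for RNAi and in situ hybridization studies in planarians. It is propagated in E. coli using a high-copy ColE1/pUC-type origin of replication and selected with kanamycin through an aminoglycoside phosphotransferase (KanR) gene. The catalogue lists copy number as unknown. Short lacZα and lacI fragments and the rrnB T1 and T2 terminators are also annotated. The fragments appear to be backbone remnants, while the rrnB terminators likely insulate the cloning region from surrounding transcription.

The payload is a fragment of porcupine-1 from the planarian Dugesia dorotocephala, recorded as 1489 bp and inserted by ligation-independent cloning. The insert is not annotated in the feature table, but it presumably lies in the unannotated stretch between a forward T7 promoter with a partial pBluescript-type multiple cloning site on one side and a reverse-oriented T7 promoter on the other. That gap is somewhat shorter than 1489 bp, and the sequenced record (3,796 nt) is smaller than backbone plus insert would suggest, so the catalogue sizes should be treated as approximate. The convergent T7 promoters, each backed by a T7 terminator, allow both strands of the insert to be transcribed by T7 RNA polymerase. This yields double-stranded RNA for knockdown, either in a T7-expressing bacterial strain or in vitro. A third T7 promoter is annotated just beyond the downstream terminator. The same arrangement can supply templates for riboprobe synthesis, though the record does not say how strand-specific probes are made. The associated publication presents the construct as a resource for classroom activities on planarian regeneration and stem cell biology.
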