Addgene plasmid #107631: Ddo_porcupine-1
Purpose: In situ hybridization and RNAi studies in planarians
Depositing lab: Alejandro Sánchez. Depositing organization: Stowers Institute for Medical Research. Publication: Hands-On Classroom Activities for Exploring Regeneration and Stem Cell Biology with Planarians. Accorsi A, Williams MM, Ross EJ, Robb SMC, Elliott SA, Tu KC, Sanchez Alvarado A. The American Biology Teacher 79(3):208-223. Mar 2017. 10.1525/abt.2017.79.3.208.
Backbone
  Vector backbone: pPR-T4P
  Backbone size w/o insert (bp): 2636
  Vector type: RNAi ; In situ hybridization
Growth in bacteria
  Bacterial resistance: Kanamycin, 50 μg/mL
  Growth temperature: 37°C
  Growth strain: DH5alpha
  Copy number: Unknown
Gene/Insert
  Gene/Insert name: porcupine-1
  Species: Dugesia dorotocephala
  Insert size (bp): 1489
  Cloning method: Ligation Independent Cloning
Terms and licenses: Academic/Nonprofit Terms; Industry Terms: Not Available to Industry
How to cite: Ddo_porcupine-1 was a gift from Alejandro Sánchez (Addgene plasmid # 107631 ; http://n2t.net/addgene:107631 ; RRID:Addgene_107631)
