>Addgene plasmid #107631 | Ddo_porcupine-1 | depositor full sequence | sequence record 202987 | Full Sequence
ATAATCGGCCTGAATCGTAGAGTAAGAACAAAAAACATCGCTAAAATATGTCCAAAAAAGTAATAAGGCT
TCCAAAACAAAAGCCCGGATTGGAATTCCAGTAAATAAAATGGCCCCTGACCGTAATTTAAAGCCAAATT
CGTAAAAATTATCGTCACAAAATGATAAAACTGAAGATTGATCGGGCTAACTAAAAACAACGGTCGAATA
TGTTTCCGAACGGTCCGAGCGCAAAACGTAAAGAGAAAGAACGTTAAAAACATCATATAATAACCAGGAT
AGAATCCATGCCAAAATGCACTGGTCGCAAACACTAAAATCGTCCGACAAAACAACGGAGCCCGTTCGTA
AATCAACTCTCTCAACCATCTCGTCGTTGAAATGTTCCAACCGTCGACTAATACTTTCAAGCTATTACCG
CGTTCAATTGCCATAAAATCGTAATTTTTCACCTTAGACCAATCATTTTCTCCGTTCTCGTTTTTTCCTC
CGAATCCCAAACCGGAACTTAACGCACCGGCTTCAACAATCGACCAGGCAAAATAGTATTTCTGTCTCAC
TAGAAAAAAGGAAATCATCGTAAACATAATACGTCGGGTCATATGCATTCGTTGATAATCGGTACTACAA
ACGAAAATATATGGAAATTGTGGGGCGACATATGCCGTCAGAACTCCGTGAATCACCGATAAACATAACG
CCGCCGACAATTGTTTCTTGGCGCATGGAATCCATTTCTTGTCGTAACCAACAATGTATTCTTTGTACTC
ATTATAAAACACAAACGGACCGGCTAATATTCCGTGGAAATAGAACGTATAACCGAAAAACTTAACGGCG
TCGGGGAGTTTTCGAACGGCGTGTGATTCGTGGTTTTTCTGTTGTAATTTTTGTCCTTCGTTTAATCGAT
GTCCGTCGAGTAAATTAAATGCAAGACTCGTCAGTTTCTGTGTTTGAATCATCACCGGTCCCGAAATGTC
GAGTGTGTAACCACCGTAATCATAGTGCATTCGGTATAAATGAACGACTGACATGAACCCTAAACACCAG
TAAGTGACAAGATGGGCTGCAATTCTTGACGGGAAAACCATTAATAATACATACGAGACGGTCGATTGGA
GTAACAAATATTTTACCTGATAACCGAAACAAAATAGAACGATTAAAATTCCAAAAAACGTTTCAATTAA
CCCTCGAGTATTCCCTGATAATTTATGAGGCGGAAATTTATGACGCATCAATTGTCCGAGACCAATTGAC
AATAAACTACAAACGATAAAATTGATTTGATCGACCGGAATGCCGACAATATTCGTCAATGGGGCAAGAA
TCGTTGATCCGCCATAGAATTCTGACATCGCTGCTTCAACAAAAAAAATCAAAAAGTGATCAACTTGTTA
GTGAATACGGTATTACATATTGAAAAATGAGTCATTCGAATTTCATTGGTTGCATGCATGTTCACATGAC
ATCGAACCACTCTACTCCT
